>Addgene plasmid #205362 | pICH41295(pro5U)-pAT1G64550 | addgene full sequence | sequence record 404859 | Addgene NGS Result
TTATCTTGGACAAGAAGAAGATCGCTTGGCCTCGCGCGCAGATCAGTTGGAAGAATTTGTCCATTACGTA
AAAGGCGAGATCACCAAGGTAGTCGGCAAATAACTGTCAGACCAAGTTTACTCATATATACTTTAGATTG
ATTTAAAACTTCATTTTTAATTTAAAAGGATCTAGGTGAAGATCCTTTTTGATAATCTCATGACCAAAAT
CCCTTAACGTGAGTTTTCGTTCCACTGAGCGTCAGACCCCGTAGAAAAGATCAAAGGATCTTCTTGAGAT
CCTTTTTTTCTGCGCGTAATCTGCTGCTTGCAAACAAAAAAACCACCGCTACCAGCGGTGGTTTGTTTGC
CGGATCAAGAGCTACCAACTCTTTTTCCGAAGGTAACTGGCTTCAGCAGAGCGCAGATACCAAATACTGT
TCTTCTAGTGTAGCCGTAGTTAGGCCACCACTTCAAGAACTCTGTAGCACCGCCTACATACCTCGCTCTG
CTAATCCTGTTACCAGTGGCTGCTGCCAGTGGCGATAAGTCGTGTCTTACCGGGTTGGACTCAAGACGAT
AGTTACCGGATAAGGCGCAGCGGTCGGGCTGAACGGGGGGTTCGTGCACACAGCCCAGCTTGGAGCGAAC
GACCTACACCGAACTGAGATACCTACAGCGTGAGCTATGAGAAAGCGCCACGCTTCCCGAAGGGAGAAAG
GCGGACAGGTATCCGGTAAGCGGCAGGGTCGGAACAGGAGAGCGCACGAGGGAGCTTCCAGGGGGAAACG
CCTGGTATCTTTATAGTCCTGTCGGGTTTCGCCACCTCTGACTTGAGCGTCGATTTTTGTGATGCTCGTC
AGGGGGGCGGAGCCTATGGAAAAACGCCAGCAACGCGGCCTTTTTACGGTTCCTGGCCTTTTGCTGGCCT
TTTGCTCACATGTTCTTTCCTGCGTTATCCCCTGATTCTGTGGATAACCGTATTACCGCCTTTGAGTGAG
CTGATACCGCTCGCCGCAGCCGAACGACCGAGCGCAGCGAGTCAGTGAGCGAGGAAGCGGAAGAGCGCCC
AATACGCAAACCGCCTCTCCCCGCGCGTTGGCCGATTCATTAATCACTCTGTGGTCTCAGGAGTTGGCGA
AACAATTAAGAGGTCTAGTTTTGGTAAAATCCAAATTGCTAATCTATCATCTCTCAAACATGTGTTAACA
AAAACAAAATTGAGGACTTTTGATTTCACAATGGCCTTGAGCCATGTTAAGAGGGAACAACGTTAACCGG
ATTAAATCATAATATTTGGTTTGGTTTAGTAAATTAGAAAACGTACTGTATACTCTCTCTGCCTGAGGGA
GAAGGTTCCAAATAGCCCTAAAAAGCTTCGCCTTCTCTCCTTGCCTTCATTTCGGGTGTGGAGGAAAGTT
ATCAAATCAGTTTTTGTGGAATTTTGAATCTCGTCGCTTCTGTGTTGGCTAATGTGAGACCACGAAGTGG
CTCTTCAGTGGACGAAAGGGCCTCGTGATACGCCTATTTTTATAGGTTAATGTCATGATAATAATGGTTT
CTTAGACGTCAGGTGGCACTTTTCGGGGAAATGTGCGCGGAACCCCTATTTGTTTATTTTTCTAAATACA
TTCAAATATGTATCCGCTCATGAGACAATAACCCTGATAAATGCTTCAATAATATTGAAAAAGGAAGAGT
ATGCGCTCACGCAACTGGTCCAGAACCTTGACCGAACGCAGCGGTGGTAACGGCGCAGTGGCGGTTTTCA
TGGCTTGTTATGACTGTTTTTTTTTGGGGTACAGTCTATGCCTCGGGCATCCAAGCAGCAAGCGCGTTAC
GCCGTGGGTCGATGTTTGATGTTATGGAGCAGCAACGATGTTACGCAGCAGGGCAGTCGCCCTAAAACAA
AGTTAAACATCATGAGGGAAGCGGTGATCGCCGAAGTATCGACTCAACTATCAGAGGTAGTTGGCGTCAT
CGAGCGCCATCTCGAACCGACGTTGCTGGCCGTACATTTGTACGGCTCCGCAGTGGATGGCGGCCTGAAG
CCACACAGCGATATTGATTTGCTGGTTACGGTGACCGTAAGGCTTGATGAAACAACGCGGCGAGCTTTGA
TCAACGACCTTTTGGAAACTTCGGCTTCCCCTGGAGAGAGCGAGATTCTCCGCGCTGTAGAAGTCACCAT
TGTTGTGCACGACGACATCATTCCGTGGCGTTATCCAGCTAAGCGCGAACTGCAATTTGGAGAATGGCAG
CGCAATGACATTCTTGCAGGTATCTTCGAGCCAGCCACGATCGACATTGATCTGGCTATCTTGCTGACAA
AAGCAAGAGAACATAGCGTTGCCTTGGTAGGTCCAGCGGCGGAGGAACTCTTTGATCCGGTTCCTGAACA
GGATCTATTTGAGGCGCTAAATGAAACCTTAACGCTATGGAACTCGCCGCCCGACTGGGCTGGCGATGAG
CGAAATGTAGTGCTTACGTTGTCCCGCATTTGGTACAGCGCAGTAACCGGCAAAATCGCGCCGAAGGATG
TCGCTGCCGACTGGGCAATGGAGCGCCTGCCGGCCCAGTATCAGCCCGTCATACTTGAAGCTAGACAGGC
Features (pLannotate 1.2.2; 6 found; start..end, strand, type, name):
    274..862     +  rep_origin     ori: high-copy-number ColE1/pMB1/pBR322/pUC origin of replication
   1045..1094    +  CDS            lacI (fragment): lac repressor; lacI; The lac repressor binds to the lac operator to inhibit transcription in E. coli. This inhibition can be relieved by adding lactose or isopropyl-β-D-thiogalactopyranoside (IPTG).
   1576..1680    +  promoter       AmpR promoter: bla
   1671..1751    -  CDS            int (fragment): INT2_ECOLX - Protein inferred from homology: Swiss-Prot protein existence level 3. Putative integrase believed to be involved in the insertion of antibiotic resistance genes into plasmids and transposons. From Escherichia coli.
   1839..1895    +  CDS            GmR (fragment): gentamycin acetyltransferase; aacC1; confers resistance to gentamycin
   1902..100     +  CDS            aadA (across the origin): S3AD_ECOLX - Experimental evidence at protein level: Swiss-Prot protein existence level 1. Mediates bacterial resistance to the antibiotics streptomycin and spectinomycin. From Escherichia coli.
