[The description below was written by a language model from this plasmid's Addgene catalogue record and pLannotate feature annotations shown in this document.]
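Description:
pICH41295(pro5U)-pAT1G64550 is a level 0 part plasmid for the MoClo (Modular Cloning) Golden Gate assembly system, built in the pICH41295 backbone, the standard acceptor for combined promoter plus 5′UTR modules. It is a small (about 2.6 kb), high-copy bacterial plasmid that serves only as a storage and donor vector for a DNA part. It has no expression function of its own in E. coli. Propagation relies on a ColE1/pMB1/pUC-type origin of replication, and selection is by spectinomycin, conferred by the aadA aminoglycoside adenylyltransferase gene, which in the sequence record spans the numbering origin and sits downstream of an annotated AmpR (bla) promoter. The short lacI, integrase and gentamicin acetyltransferase fragments picked up by the automated annotation are probably remnants of the backbone's construction and of the integron-derived resistance cassette rather than functional genes.

The payload is a 337 bp fragment from Arabidopsis thaliana, named for the locus AT1G64550 and catalogued as a promoter plus 5′UTR part. The automated feature table does not annotate this insert, and the record does not give its exact position, its flanking restriction sites or its fusion overhangs. In the MoClo scheme, level 0 parts are typically released by a type IIS enzyme with defined overhangs and joined in a one-pot reaction to coding sequence and terminator modules, giving a level 1 transcription unit for plant expression. The associated work concerns a pipeline to identify and engineer constitutive and repressible promoters. This part is therefore presumably one of the candidate plant promoters in that work, intended for driving transgenes in plant synthetic biology constructs.
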