Addgene plasmid #205362: pICH41295(pro5U)-pAT1G64550
Purpose: MoClo lvl0 Promoter + 5'UTR part
Depositing lab: Jennifer Nemhauser. Depositing organization: University of Washington. Publication: Building a pipeline to identify and engineer constitutive and repressible promoters. Yang EJY, Nemhauser JL. Quant Plant Biol. 2023 Oct 19;4:e12. doi: 10.1017/qpb.2023.10. eCollection 2023. PubMed 37901686.
Backbone
  Vector backbone: pICH41295
  Backbone manufacturer: Sylvestre Marillonnet Lab
  Vector type: Synthetic Biology
Growth in bacteria
  Bacterial resistance: Spectinomycin, 50 μg/mL
  Growth temperature: 37°C
  Growth strain: DH5alpha
  Copy number: High Copy
Gene/Insert
  Gene/Insert name: pAT1G64550
  Species: A. thaliana (mustard weed)
  Insert size (bp): 337
  Cloning method: Restriction Enzyme; 5′ cloning site unknown (unknown if destroyed)
Terms and licenses: Academic/Nonprofit Terms; Industry Terms: Not Available to Industry
How to cite: pICH41295(pro5U)-pAT1G64550 was a gift from Jennifer Nemhauser (Addgene plasmid # 205362 ; http://n2t.net/addgene:205362 ; RRID:Addgene_205362)
